Addgene plasmid #69757: pKG194
Purpose: Mammalian Expression of CENP-T aa 1-375
Depositing lab: Iain Cheeseman. Depositing organization: Whitehead Institute for Biomedical Research.
Backbone
  Vector backbone: pIC113
  Backbone manufacturer: Iain Cheeseman (Addgene plasmid# 44434)
  Vector type: Mammalian Expression, Retroviral
Growth in bacteria
  Bacterial resistance: Kanamycin, 50 μg/mL
  Growth temperature: 37°C
  Growth strain: NEB Stable
  Copy number: High Copy
Gene/Insert
  Gene/Insert name: CENP-T aa 1-375
  Species: H. sapiens (human)
  Insert size (bp): 1125
  Mutation: e.coli optimized sequence
  Entrez Gene: CENPT (a.k.a. C16orf56, CENP-T, SSMGA)
  Tag / fusion protein: eGFP (N terminal on insert); LacI-NLS (C terminal on insert)
  Cloning method: Restriction Enzyme; 5′ cloning site XhoI (not destroyed); 3′ cloning site EcoRI (not destroyed)
  Sequencing primers: 5′ EGFP-C; 3′ SV40pA-R
Terms and licenses: Academic/Nonprofit Terms; Industry Terms: Not Available to Industry
How to cite: pKG194 was a gift from Iain Cheeseman (Addgene plasmid # 69757 ; http://n2t.net/addgene:69757 ; RRID:Addgene_69757)
