[The description below was written by a language model from this plasmid's Addgene catalogue record.]
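Description:
pKG194 is a mammalian expression plasmid built on the pIC113 backbone and catalogued as both a mammalian expression and a retroviral vector. It is propagated in E. coli as a high-copy plasmid under kanamycin selection. The record gives no feature table. The promoter driving the insert, the origin of replication, any viral elements such as LTRs or a packaging signal, and any mammalian selection marker are therefore not stated. The listed sequencing primers (one reading out of the EGFP C-terminus and one reading back from an SV40 polyadenylation signal) suggest that the insert sits between an EGFP coding region and an SV40 polyA.

The payload is a 1125 bp fragment encoding amino acids 1–375 of human CENP-T (CENPT), a centromere/kinetochore protein. It was cloned between XhoI and EcoRI sites, both of which remain intact. The coding sequence is noted as E. coli codon-optimized rather than native human sequence, even though the plasmid is intended for expression in mammalian cells. The fragment is fused to eGFP at its N-terminus and to LacI with a nuclear localization signal at its C-terminus, giving a GFP–CENP-T(1–375)–LacI-NLS fusion. The GFP makes the protein visible by fluorescence, the NLS directs it to the nucleus, and LacI is the lac repressor DNA-binding protein, which binds lac operator sequences. Fusions of this type are generally used to tether a protein to an integrated lacO array at an ectopic chromosomal site, but the record itself states the purpose only as mammalian expression of CENP-T residues 1–375.
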