>Addgene plasmid #69757 | pKG194 | depositor partial sequence | sequence record 123500 | ORF
TAGTTATTAATAGTAATCAATTACGGGGTCATTAGTTCATAGCCCATATATGGAGTTCCGCGTTACATAA
CTTACGGTAAATGGCCCGCCTGGCTGACCGCCCAACGACCCCCGCCCATTGACGTCAATAATGACGTATG
TTCCCATAGTAACGCCAATAGGGACTTTCCATTGACGTCAATGGGTGGAGTATTTACGGTAAACTGCCCA
CTTGGCAGTACATCAAGTGTATCATATGCCAAGTACGCCCCCTATTGACGTCAATGACGGTAAATGGCCC
GCCTGGCATTATGCCCAGTACATGACCTTATGGGACTTTCCTACTTGGCAGTACATCTACGTATTAGTCA
TCGCTATTACCATGGTGATGCGGTTTTGGCAGTACATCAATGGGCGTGGATAGCGGTTTGACTCACGGGG
ATTTCCAAGTCTCCACCCCATTGACGTCAATGGGAGTTTGTTTTGGCACCAAAATCAACGGGACTTTCCA
AAATGTCGTAACAACTCCGCCCCATTGACGCAAATGGGCGGTAGGCGTGTACGGTGGGAGGTCTATATAA
GCAGAGCTGGTTTAGTGAACCGTCAGATCCGCTAGCGCTACCGGTCGCCACCATGGTGAGCAAGGGCGAG
GAGCTGTTCACCGGGGTGGTGCCCATCCTGGTCGAGCTGGACGGCGACGTAAACGGCCACAAGTTCAGCG
TGTCCGGCGAGGGCGAGGGCGATGCCACCTACGGCAAGCTGACCCTGAAGTTCATCTGCACCACCGGCAA
GCTGCCCGTGCCCTGGCCCACCCTCGTGACCACCCTGACCTACGGCGTGCAGTGCTTCAGCCGCTACCCC
GACCACATGAAGCAGCACGACTTCTTCAAGTCCGCCATGCCCGAAGGCTACGTCCAGGAGCGCACCATCT
TCTTCAAGGACGACGGCAACTACAAGACCCGCGCCGAGGTGAAGTTCGAGGGCGACACCCTGGTGAACCG
CATCGAGCTGAAGGGCATCGACTTCAAGGAGGACGGCAACATCCTGGGGCACAAGCTGGAGTACAACTAC
AACAGCCACAACGTCTATATCATGGCCGACAAGCAGAAGAACGGCATCAAGGTGAACTTCAAGATCCGCC
ACAACATCGAGGACGGCAGCGTGCAGCTCGCCGACCACTACCAGCAGAACACCCCCATCGGCGACGGCCC
CGTGCTGCTGCCCGACAACCACTACCTGAGCACCCAGTCCGCCCTGAGCAAAGACCCCAACGAGAAGCGC
GATCACATGGTCCTGCTGGAGTTCGTGACCGCCGCCGGGATCACTCTCGGCATGGACGAGCTGTACAAGT
CCGGAGGGGATCGGTGGAGCTCCACCGGTGGCGGCCGCTCTAGAGAGAATCTTTATTTTCAGGGCGCCGC
CAAATTCAAAGAAACCGCTGCTGCTAAATTCGAACGCCAGCACATGGACAGCGGAGGTGGAGGTACTAGT
CTCGAGATGGCAGACCACAACCCTGACAGCGATTCTACACCTCGTACACTGCTGCGTCGTGTGCTGGATA
CTGCTGATCCTCGTACTCCTCGTCGTCCTCGTAGCGCTCGTGCTGGTGCTCGCCGTGCCCTGCTGGAAAC
AGCCTCTCCTCGTAAACTGAGTGGCCAGACCCGTACTATTGCCCGTGGGCGTTCACATGGAGCCCGCTCG
GTCGGTCGTAGTGCTCACATTCAAGCCTCGGGACACCTGGAAGAACAAACCCCTCGTACCCTGCTGAAAA
ACATCCTGCTGACTGCCCCTGAAAGCTCTATTCTGATGCCGGAAAGCGTCGTTAAACCGGTTCCTGCTCC
TCAAGCCGTTCAACCTTCTCGTCAAGAGTCCTCCTGTGGATCTCTGGAGCTGCAACTGCCTGAACTGGAG
CCTCCTACAACACTGGCACCGGGGCTGCTGGCGCCTGGTCGTCGTAAACAACGTCTGCGTCTGAGCGTGT
TTCAACAAGGTGTTGATCAGGGCCTGAGTCTGTCTCAAGAACCTCAAGGCAACGCTGATGCTTCTAGTCT
GACCCGTTCTCTGAACCTGACCTTTGCTACTCCACTGCAACCTCAAAGCGTCCAACGTCCTGGACTGGCT
CGCCGCCCTCCTGCTCGCCGTGCCGTTGATGTGGGTGCTTTTCTGCGTGACCTGCGTGATACAAGCCTGG
CACCTCCGAATATTGTGCTGGAGGATACACAGCCGTTTTCACAGCCTATGGTTGGTAGCCCTAACGTTTA
TCACTCACTGCCGTGTACCCCTCACACTGGTGCCGAAGATGCTGAACAAGCTGCTGGTCGTAAAACCCAA
AGCTCTGGACCGGGACTGCAAAAAAACTCTCCGGGGAAACCTGCCCAATTCCTGGCGGGTGAAGCTGAAG
AAGTCAACGCCTTTGCTCTGGGATTTCTGTCTACCAGCTCGGGTGTTAGCGGAGAAGATGAGGTGGAACC
TCTGCATGATGGTGTGGAAGAAGCCGAGAAGAAAATGGAAGAGGAAGGGGTGTCTGTCTCTGAAATGGAA
GCGACTGGTGCTCAAGGACCAAGTCGTGTCGAAGAGGCAGAAGGCCATACCGAGGTTACCGAAGCCGAAG
GAAGCCAAGGGGAATTCCCGCGGGGAAGTGGAAGTGGATCCATGGTGAAACCAGTAACGTTATACGATGT
CGCAGAGTATGCCGGTGTCTCTTATCAGACCGTTTCCCGCGTGGTGAACCAGGCCAGCCACGTTTCTGCG
AAAACGCGGGAAAAAGTGGAAGCGGCGATGGCGGAGCTGAATTACATTCCCAACCGCGTGGCACAACAAC
TGGCGGGCAAACAGTCGTTGCTGATTGGCGTTGCCACCTCCAGTCTGGCCCTGCACGCGCCGTCGCAAAT
TGTCGCGGCGATTAAATCTCGCGCCGATCAACTGGGTGCCAGCGTGGTGGTGTCGATGGTAGAACGAAGC
GGCGTCGAAGCCTGTAAAGCGGCGGTGCACAATCTTCTCGCGCAACGCGTCAGTGGGCTGATCATTAACT
ATCCGCTGGATGACCAGGATGCCATTGCTGTGGAAGCTGCCTGCACTAATGTTCCGGCGTTATTTCTTGA
TGTCTCTGACCAGACACCCATCAACAGTATTATTTTCTCCCATGAAGACGGTACGCGACTGGGCGTGGAG
CATCTGGTCGCATTGGGTCACCAGCAAATCGCGCTGTTAGCGGGCCCATTAAGTTCTGTCTCGGCGCGTC
TGCGTCTGGCTGGCTGGCATAAATATCTCACTCGCAATCAAATTCAGCCGATAGCGGAACGGGAAGGCGA
CTGGAGTGCCATGTCCGGTTTTCAACAAACCATGCAAATGCTGAATGAGGGCATCGTTCCCACTGCGATG
CTGGTTGCCAACGATCAGATGGCGCTGGGCGCAATGCGCGCCATTACCGAGTCCGGGCTGCGCGTTGGTG
CGGATATCTCGGTAGTGGGATACGACGATACCGAAGACAGCTCATGTTATATCCCGCCGTTAACCACCAT
CAAACAGGATTTTCGCCTGCTGGGGCAAACCAGCGTGGACCGCTTGCTGCAACTCTCTCAGGGCCAGGCG
GTGAAGGGCAATCAGCTGTTGCCCGTCTCACTGGTGAAAAGAAAAACCACCCTGGCGCCCAATACGCAAA
CCGCCTCTCCCCGCGCGTTGGCCGATTCATTAATGCAGCTGGCACGACAGGTTTCCCGAAGCAGCCTGAG
GCCTCCTAAGAAGAAGAGGAAGGTTTGAGCGCAACGCAATTAATGTAAGTTAGCTCACTCATTAGGCACC
CCAGGCTTTACACTTTATGCTTCCGACCTGCAGCCCCTTGGATCTTTGTGAAGGAACCTTACTTCTGTGG
TGTGACATAATTGGACAAACTACCTACAGAGATTTAAAGCTCTAAGGTAAATATAAAATTTTTAAGTGTA
TAATGTGTTAAACTACTGATTCTAATTGTTTGTGTATTTTAGATCACAGTCCCAAGGCTCATTTCAGGCC
CCTCAGTCCTCACAGTCTGTTCATGATCATAATCAGCCATACCACATTTGTAGAGGTTTTACTTGCTTTA
AAAAACCTCCCACACCTCCCCCTGAACCTGAAACATAAAATGAATGCAATTGTTGTTGTTAACTTGTTTA
TTGCAGCTTATAATGGTTACAAATAAAGCAATAGCATCACAAATTTCACAAATAAAGCATTTTTTTCACT
GCATTCTAGTTGTGGTTTGTCCAAACTCATCAATGTATCTTATCATGTCTGGGCCCATCGATGGCACTGG
GATCTGCGAACGCAGCAAGACGTAGCCCAGCGCGTCGGCCCCGAGATGCGCCGCGTGCCGTGCTGGAGAT
GGCGGACCGGATGGATATGTTCTGCCAAGGGTTGGTTTGCGCATTCACAGTTCTCCGCAAGAATTGATTG
GCTCCAATTCTTGGAGTGGTGAATCCGTTAGCGAGGTGCCGCCCTGCTTCATCCCCGTGGCCCGTTGCTC
GCGTTTGCTGGCGGTGTCCCCGGAAGAAATATATTTGCATGTCTTTAGTTCTATGATGACACAAACCCCG
CCCAGCGTCTTGTCATTGGCGAATTGTTGTTGTTAACTTGTTTATTGCAGCTTATAATGGTTACAAATAA
AGCAATAGCATCACAAATTTCACAAATAAAGCATTTTTTTCACTGCATTCTAGTTGTGGTTTGTCCAAAC
TCATCAATGTATCTTAACGCGTAAATTGTAAGCGTTAATATTTTGTTAAAATTCGCGTTAAATTTTTGTT
AAATCAGCTCATTTTTTAACCAATAGGCCGAAATCGGCAAAATCCCTTATAAATCAAAAGAATAGACCGA
GATAGGGT
[37 nt withheld, positions 4839-4875]
AAAGAACGTGGACTCCAACGTCAAAGG
[49 nt withheld, positions 4903-4951]
T
[91 nt withheld, positions 4953-5043]
G
[124 nt withheld, positions 5045-5168]
CAGGTGGCACTTTTCGGGGAAATGTGCGCGGAACCCCTATTTGTTTATTTTTCTAAATACATTCAAATAT
GTATCCGCTCATGAGACAATAACCCTGATAAATGCTTCAATAATATTGAAAAAGGAAGAGTCCTGAGGCG
GAAAGAACCAGCTGTGGAATGTGTGTCAGTTAGGGTGTGGAAAGTCCCCAGGCTCCCCAGCAGGCAGAAG
TATGCAAAGCATGCATCTCAATTAGTCAGCAACCAGGTGTGGAAAGTCCCCAGGCTCCCCAGCAGGCAGA
AGTATGCAAAGCATGCATCTCAATTAGTCAGCAACCATAGTCCCGCCCCTAACTCCGCCCATCCCGCCCC
TAACTCCGCCCAGTTCCGCCCATTCTCCGCCCCATGGCTGACTAATTTTTTTTATTTATGCAGAGGCCGA
GGCCGCCTCGGCCTCTGAGCTATTCCAGAAGTAGTGAGGAGGCTTTTTTGGAGGCCTAGGCTTTTGCAAA
GATCGATCAAGAGACAGGATGAGGATCGTTTCGCATGATTGAACAAGATGGATTGCACGCAGGTTCTCCG
GCCGCTTGGGTGGAGAGGCTATTCGGCTATGACTGGGCACAACAGACAATCGGCTGCTCTGATGCCGCCG
TGTTCCGGCTGTCAGCGCAGGGGCGCCCGGTTCTTTTTGTCAAGACCGACCTGTCCGGTGCCCTGAATGA
ACTGCAAGACGAGGCAGCGCGGCTATCGTGGCTGGCCACGACGGGCGTTCCTTGCGCAGCTGTGCTCGAC
GTTGTCACTGAAGCGGGAAGGGACTGGCTGCTATTGGGCGAAGTGCCGGGGCAGGATCTCCTGTCATCTC
ACCTTGCTCCTGCCGAGAAAGTATCCATCATGGCTGATGCAATGCGGCGGCTGCATACGCTTGATCCGGC
TACCTGCCCATTCGACCACCAAGCGAAACATCGCATCGAGCGAGCACGTACTCGGATGGAAGCCGGTCTT
GTCGATCAGGATGATCTGGACGAAGAGCATCAGGGGCTCGCGCCAGCCGAACTGTTCGCCAGGCTCAAGG
CGAGCATGCCCGACGGCGAGGATCTCGTCGTGACCCATGGCGATGCCTGCTTGCCGAATATCATGGTGGA
AAATGGCCGCTTTTCTGGATTCATCGACTGTGGCCGGCTGGGTGTGGCGGACCGCTATCAGGACATAGCG
TTGGCTACCCGTGATATTGCTGAAGAGCTTGGCGGCGAATGGGCTGACCGCTTCCTCGTGCTTTACGGTA
TCGCCGCTCCCGATTCGCAGCGCATCGCCTTCTATCGCCTTCTTGACGAGTTCTTCTGAGCGGGACTCTG
GGGTTCGAAATGACCGACCAAGCGACGCCCAACCTGCCATCACGAGATTTCGATTCCACCGCCGCCTTCT
ATGAAAGGTTGGGCTTCGGAATCGTTTTCCGGGACGCCGGCTGGATGATCCTCCAGCGCGGGGATCTCAT
GCTGGAGTTCTTCGCCCACCCTAGGGGGAGGCTAACTGAAACACGGAAGGAGACAATACCGGAAGGAACC
CGCGCTATGACGGCAATAAAAAGACAGAATAAAACGCACGGTGTTGGGTCGTTTGTTCATAAACGCGGGG
TTCGGTCCCAGGGCTGGCACTCTGTCGATACCCCACCGAGACCCCATTGGGGCCAATACGCCCGCGTTTC
TTCCTTTTCCCCACCCCACCCCCCAAGTTCGGGTGAAGGCCCAGGGCTCGCAGCCAACGTCGGGGCGGCA
GGCCCTGCCATAGCCTCAGGTTACTCATATATACTTTAGATTGATTTAAAACTTCATTTTTAATTTAAAA
GGATCTAGGTGAAGATCCTTTTTGATAATCTCATGACCAAAATCCCTTAACGTGAGTTTTCGTTCCACTG
AGCGTCAGACCCCGTAGAAAAGATCAAAGGATCTTCTTGAGATCCTTTTTTTCTGCGCGTAATCTGCTGC
TTGCAAACAAAAAAACCACCGCTACCAGCGGTGGTTTGTTTGCCGGATCAAGAGCTACCAACTCTTTTTC
CGAAGGTAACTGGCTTCAGCAGAGCGCAGATACCAAATACTGTCCTTCTAGTGTAGCCGTAGTTAGGCCA
CCACTTCAAGAACTCTGTAGCACCGCCTACATACCTCGCTCTGCTAATCCTGTTACCAGTGGCTGCTGCC
AGTGGCGATAAGTCGTGTCTTACCGGGTTGGACTCAAGACGATAGTTACCGGATAAGGCGCAGCGGTCGG
GCTGAACGGGGGGTTCGTGCACACAGCCCAGCTTGGAGCGAACGACCTACACCGAACTGAGATACCTACA
GCGTGAGCTATGAGAAAGCGCCACGCTTCCCGAAGGGAGAAAGGCGGACAGGTATCCGGTAAGCGGCAGG
GTCGGAACAGGAGAGCGCACGAGGGAGCTTCCAGGGGGAAACGCCTGGTATCTTTATAGTCCTGTCGGGT
TTCGCCACCTCTGACTTGAGCGTCGATTTTTGTGATGCTCGTCAGGGGGGCGGAGCCTATGGAAAAACGC
CAGCAACGCGGCCTTTTTACGGTTCCTGGCCTTTTGCTGGCCTTTTGCTCACATGTTCTTTCCTGCGTTA
TCCCCTGATTCTGTGGATAACCGTATTACCGCCATGCAT
