>Addgene plasmid #69757 | pKG194 | addgene partial sequence | sequence record 129200 | EGFP-C 5'-CATGGTCCTGCTGGAGTTCGTG-3'
AGTCCGGAGGGGATCGGTGGAGCTCCACCGGTGGCGGCCGCTCTAGAGAGAATCTTTATTTTCAGGGCGC
CGCCAAATTCAAAGAAACCGCTGCTGCTAAATTCGAACGCCAGCACATGGACAGCGGAGGTGGAGGTACT
AGTCTCGAGATGGCAGACCACAACCCTGACAGCGATTCTACACCTCGTACACTGCTGCGTCGTGTGCTGG
ATACTGCTGATCCTCGTACTCCTCGTCGTCCTCGTAGCGCTCGTGCTGGTGCTCGCCGTGCCCTGCTGGA
AACAGCCTCTCCTCGTAAACTGAGTGGCCAGACCCGTACTATTGCCCGTGGGCGTTCACATGGAGCCCGC
TCGGTCGGTCGTAGTGCTCACATTCAAGCCTCGGGACACCTGGAAGAACAAACCCCTCGTACCCTGCTGA
AAAACATCCTGCTGACTGCCCCTGAAAGCTCTATTCTGATGCCGGAAAGCGTCGTTAAACCGGTTCCTGC
TCCTCAAGCCGTTCAACCTTCTCGTCAAGAGTCCTCCTGTGGATCTCTGGAGCTGCAACTGCCTGAACTG
GAGCCTCCTACAACACTGGCACCGGGGCTGCTGGCGCCTGGTCGTCGTAAACAACGTCTGCGTCTGAGCG
TGTTTCAACAAGGTGTTGATCAGGGCCTGAGTCTGTCTCAAGAACCTCAAGGCAACGCTGATGCTTCTAG
TCTGACCCGTTCTCTGAACCTGACCTTTGCTACTCCACTGCAACCTCAAAGCGTCCAACGTCCTGGACTG
GCTCGCCGCCCTCCTGCTCGCCGTGCCGTTGATGTGGGTGCTTTTCTGCGTGACCTGCGTGATACAAGCC
TGGC
