>Addgene plasmid #69757 | pKG194 | addgene partial sequence | sequence record 129201 | SV40pA-R 5'-GAAATTTGTGATGCTATTGC-3'
GCTGCTTCGGGAAACCTGTCGTGCCAGCTGCATTAATGAATCGGCCAACGCGCGGGGAGAGGCGGTTTGC
GTATTGGGCGCCAGGGTGGTTTTTCTTTTCACCAGTGAGACGGGCAACAGCTGATTGCCCTTCACCGCCT
GGCCCTGAGAGAGTTGCAGCAAGCGGTCCACGCTGGTTTGCCCCAGCAGGCGAAAATCCTGTTTGATGGT
GGTTAACGGCGGGATATAACATGAGCTGTCTTCGGTATCGTCGTATCCCACTACCGAGATATCCGCACCA
ACGCGCAGCCCGGACTCGGTAATGGCGCGCATTGCGCCCAGCGCCATCTGATCGTTGGCAACCAGCATCG
CA
